>Addgene plasmid #14210 | pAG305GPD-ccdB-EYFP | depositor full sequence | sequence record 7873 | Author sequence
TCGCGCGTTTCGGTGATGACGGTGAAAACCTCTGACACATGCAGCTCCCGGAGACGGTCACAGCTTGTCT
GTAAGCGGATGCCGGGAGCAGACAAGCCCGTCAGGGCGCGTCAGCGGGTGTTGGCGGGTGTCGGGGCTGG
CTTAACTATGCGGCATCAGAGCAGATTGTACTGAGAGTGCACCATATCGACTACGTCGTAAGGCCGTTTC
TGACAGAGTAAAATTCTTGAGGGAACTTTCACCATTATGGGAAATGGTTCAAGAAGGTATTGACTTAAAC
TCCATCAAATGGTCAGGTCATTGAGTGTTTTTTATTTGTTGTATTTTTTTTTTTTTAGAGAAAATCCTCC
AATATCAAATTAGGAATCGTAGTTTCATGATTTTCTGTTACACCTAACTTTTTGTGTGGTGCCCTCCTCC
TTGTCAATATTAATGTTAAAGTGCAATTCTTTTTCCTTATCACGTTGAGCCATTAGTATCAATTTGCTTA
CCTGTATTCCTTTACTATCCTCCTTTTTCTCCTTCTTGATAAATGTATGTAGATTGCGTATATAGTTTCG
TCTACCCTATGAACATATTCCATTTTGTAATTTCGTGTCGTTTCTATTATGAATTTCATTTATAAAGTTT
ATGTACAAATATCATAAAAAAAGAGAATCTTTTTAAGCAAGGATTTTCTTAACTTCTTCGGCGACAGCAT
CACCGACTTCGGTGGTACTGTTGGAACCACCTAAATCACCAGTTCTGATACCTGCATCCAAAACCTTTTT
AACTGCATCTTCAATGGCCTTACCTTCTTCAGGCAAGTTCAATGACAATTTCAACATCATTGCAGCAGAC
AAGATAGTGGCGATAGGGTCAACCTTATTCTTTGGCAAATCTGGAGCAGAACCGTGGCATGGTTCGTACA
AACCAAATGCGGTGTTCTTGTCTGGCAAAGAGGCCAAGGACGCAGATGGCAACAAACCCAAGGAACCTGG
GATAACGGAGGCTTCATCGGAGATGATATCACCAAACATGTTGCTGGTGATTATAATACCATTTAGGTGG
GTTGGGTTCTTAACTAGGATCATGGCGGCAGAATCAATCAATTGATGTTGAACCTTCAATGTAGGGAATT
CGTTCTTGATGGTTTCCTCCACAGTTTTTCTCCATAATCTTGAAGAGGCCAAAACATTAGCTTTATCCAA
GGACCAAATAGGCAATGGTGGCTCATGTTGTAGGGCCATGAAAGCGGCCATTCTTGTGATTCTTTGCACT
TCTGGAACGGTGTATTGTTCACTATCCCAAGCGACACCATCACCATCGTCTTCCTTTCTCTTACCAAAGT
AAATACCTCCCACTAATTCTCTGACAACAACGAAGTCAGTACCTTTAGCAAATTGTGGCTTGATTGGAGA
TAAGTCTAAAAGAGAGTCGGATGCAAAGTTACATGGTCTTAAGTTGGCGTACAATTGAAGTTCTTTACGG
ATTTTTAGTAAACCTTGTTCAGGTCTAACACTACCGGTACCCCATTTAGGACCACCCACAGCACCTAACA
AAACGGCATCAACCTTCTTGGAGGCTTCCAGCGCCTCATCTGGAAGTGGGACACCTGTAGCATCGATAGC
AGCACCACCAATTAAATGATTTTCGAAATCGAACTTGACATTGGAACGAACATCAGAAATAGCTTTAAGA
ACCTTAATGGCTTCGGCTGTGATTTCTTGACCAACGTGGTCACCTGGCAAAACGACGATCTTCTTAGGGG
CAGACATAGGGGCAGACATTAGAATGGTATATCCTTGAAATATATATATATATTGCTGAAATGTAAAAGG
TAAGAAAAGTTAGAAAGTAAGACGATTGCTAACCACCTATTGGAAAAAACAATAGGTCCTTAAATAATAT
TGTCAACTTCAAGTATTGTGATGCAAGCATTTAGTCATGAACGCTTCTCTATTCTATATGAAAAGCCGGT
TCCGGCCTCTCACCTTTCCTTTTTCTCCCAATTTTTCAGTTGAAAAAGGTATATGCGTCAGGCGACCTCT
GAAATTAACAAAAAATTTCCAGTCATCGAATTTGATTCTGTGCGATAGCGCCCCTGTGTGTTCTCGTTAT
GTTGAGGAAAAAAATAATGGTTGCTAAGAGATTCGAACTCTTGCATCTTACGATACCTGAGTATTCCCAC
AGTTAACTGCGGTCAAGATATTTCTTGAATCAGGCGCCTTAGACCGCTCGGCCAAACAACCAATTACTTG
TTGAGAAATAGAGTATAATTATCCTATAAATATAACGTTTTTGAACACACATGAACAAGGAAGTACAGGA
CAATTGATTTTGAAGAGAATGTGGATTTTGATGTAATTGTTGGGATTCCATTTTTAATAAGGCAATAATA
TTAGGTATGTGGATATACTAGAAGTTCTCCTCGAGGGTCGATATGCGGTGTGAAATACCGCACAGATGCG
TAAGGAGAAAATACCGCATCAGGAAATTGTAAACGTTAATATTTTGTTAAAATTCGCGTTAAATTTTTGT
TAAATCAGCTCATTTTTTAACCAATAGGCCGAAATCGGCAAAATCCCTTATAAATCAAAAGAATAGACCG
AGATAGGGT
[37 nt withheld, positions 2600-2636]
AAAGAACGTGGACTCCAACGTCAAAGG
[49 nt withheld, positions 2664-2712]
T
[91 nt withheld, positions 2714-2804]
G
[124 nt withheld, positions 2806-2929]
CGCGCCATTCGCCATTCAGGCTGCGCAACTGTTGGGAAGGGCGATCGGTGCGGGCCTCTTCGCTATTACG
CCAGCTGGCGAAGGGGGGATGTGCTGCAAGGCGATTAAGTTGGGTAACGCCAGGGTTTTCCCAGTCACGA
CGTTGTAAAACGACGGCCAGTGAATTGTAATACGACTCACTATAGGGCGAATTGGAGCTCTTCGAGTTTA
TCATTATCAATACTCGCCATTTCAAAGAATACGTAAATAATTAATAGTAGTGATTTTCCTAACTTTATTT
AGTCAAAAAATTAGCCTTTTAATTCTGCTGTAACCCGTACATGCCCAAAATAGGGGGCGGGTTACACAGA
ATATATAACACCGAAGGTGCCTGGGTGAACAGGTTTATTCCTGGCATCCACTAAATATAATGGAGCCCGC
TTTTTAAGCTGGCATCCAGAAAAAAAAAGAATCCCAGCACCAAAATATTGTTTTCTTCACCAACCATCAG
TTCATAGGTCCATTCTCTTAGCGCAACTACAGAGAACAGGGGCACAAACAGGCAAAAAACGGGCACAACC
TCAATGGAGTGATGCAACCTGCCTGGAGTAAATGATGACACAAGGCAATTGACCCACGCATGTATCTATC
TCATTTTCTTACACCTTCTATTACCTTCTGCTCTCTCTGATTTGGAAAAAGCTGAAAAAAAAGGTTGAAA
CCAGTTCCCTGAAATTATTCCCCTACTTGACTAATAAGTATATAAAGACGGTAGGTATTGATTGTAATTC
TGTAAATCTATTTCTTAAACTTCTTAAATTCTACTTTTATAGTTAGTCTTTTTTTTAGTTTTAAAACACC
AGAACTTAGTTTCGACGGATTCTAGAACTAGTGGATCCCCCATCACAAGTTTGTACAAAAAAGCTGAACG
AGAAACGTAAAATGATATAAATATCAATATATTAAATTAGATTTTGCATAAAAAACAGACTACATAATAC
TGTAAAACACAACATATCCAGTCACTATGGCGGCCGCATTAGGCACCCCAGGCTTTACACTTTATGCTTC
CGGCTCGTATAATGTGTGGATTTTGAGTTAGGATCCGTCGAGATTTTCAGGAGCTAAGGAAGCTAAAATG
GAGAAAAAAATCACTGGATATACCACCGTTGATATATCCCAATGGCATCGTAAAGAACATTTTGAGGCAT
TTCAGTCAGTTGCTCAATGTACCTATAACCAGACCGTTCAGCTGGATATTACGGCCTTTTTAAAGACCGT
AAAGAAAAATAAGCACAAGTTTTATCCGGCCTTTATTCACATTCTTGCCCGCCTGATGAATGCTCATCCG
GAATTCCGTATGGCAATGAAAGACGGTGAGCTGGTGATATGGGATAGTGTTCACCCTTGTTACACCGTTT
TCCATGAGCAAACTGAAACGTTTTCATCGCTCTGGAGTGAATACCACGACGATTTCCGGCAGTTTCTACA
CATATATTCGCAAGATGTGGCGTGTTACGGTGAAAACCTGGCCTATTTCCCTAAAGGGTTTATTGAGAAT
ATGTTTTTCGTCTCAGCCAATCCCTGGGTGAGTTTCACCAGTTTTGATTTAAACGTGGCCAATATGGACA
ACTTCTTCGCCCCCGTTTTCACCATGGGCAAATATTATACGCAAGGCGACAAGGTGCTGATGCCGCTGGC
GATTCAGGTTCATCATGCCGTCTGTGATGGCTTCCATGTCGGCAGAATGCTTAATGAATTACAACAGTAC
TGCGATGAGTGGCAGGGCGGGGCGTAAACGCCGCGTGGATCCGGCTTACTAAAAGCCAGATAACAGTATG
CGTATTTGCGCGCTGATTTTTGCGGTATAAGAATATATACTGATATGTATACCCGAAGTATGTCAAAAAG
AGGTATGCTATGAAGCAGCGTATTACAGTGACAGTTGACAGCGACAGCTATCAGTTGCTCAAGGCATATA
TGATGTCAATATCTCCGGTCTGGTAAGCACAACCATGCAGAATGAAGCCCGTCGTCTGCGTGCCGAACGC
TGGAAAGCGGAAAATCAGGAAGGGATGGCTGAGGTCGCCCGGTTTATTGAAATGAACGGCTCTTTTGCTG
ACGAGAACAGGGGCTGGTGAAATGCAGTTTAAGGTTTACACCTATAAAAGAGAGAGCCGTTATCGTCTGT
TTGTGGATGTACAGAGTGATATTATTGACACGCCCGGGCGACGGATGGTGATCCCCCTGGCCAGTGCACG
TCTGCTGTCAGATAAAGTCTCCCGTGAACTTTACCCGGTGGTGCATATCGGGGATGAAAGCTGGCGCATG
ATGACCACCGATATGGCCAGTGTGCCGGTCTCCGTTATCGGGGAAGAAGTGGCTGATCTCAGCCACCGCG
AAAATGACATCAAAAACGCCATTAACCTGATGTTCTGGGGAATATAAATGTCAGGCTCCCTTATACACAG
CCAGTCTGCAGGTCGACCATAGTGACTGGATATGTTGTGTTTTACAGTATTATGTAGTCTGTTTTTTATG
CAAAATCTAATTTAATATATTGATATTTATATCATTTTACGTTTCTCGTTCAGCTTTCTTGTACAAAGTG
GTGATGGGCTGCAGGAATTCGATATCAAGCTTAATGGTGAGCAAGGGCGAGGAGCTGTTCACCGGGGTGG
TGCCCATCCTGGTCGAGCTGGACGGCGACGTAAACGGCCACAAGTTCAGCGTGTCCGGCGAGGGCGAGGG
CGATGCCACCTACGGCAAGCTGACCCTGAAGTTCATCTGCACCACCGGCAAGCTGCCCGTGCCCTGGCCC
ACCCTCGTGACCACCTTCGGCTACGGCCTGCAGTGCTTCGCCCGCTACCCCGACCACATGAAGCAGCACG
ACTTCTTCAAGTCCGCCATGCCCGAAGGCTACGTCCAGGAGCGCACCATCTTCTTCAAGGACGACGGCAA
CTACAAGACCCGCGCCGAGGTGAAGTTCGAGGGCGACACCCTGGTGAACCGCATCGAGCTGAAGGGCATC
GACTTCAAGGAGGACGGCAACATCCTGGGGCACAAGCTGGAGTACAACTACAACAGCCACAACGTCTATA
TCATGGCCGACAAGCAGAAGAACGGCATCAAGGTGAACTTCAAGATCCGCCACAACATCGAGGACGGCAG
CGTGCAGCTCGCCGACCACTACCAGCAGAACACCCCCATCGGCGACGGCCCCGTGCTGCTGCCCGACAAC
CACTACCTGAGCTACCAGTCCGCCCTGAGCAAAGACCCCAACGAGAAGCGCGATCACATGGTCCTGCTGG
AGTTCGTGACCGCCGCCGGGATCACTCTCGGCATGGACGAGCTGTACAAGTAACTCGAGTCATGTAATTA
GTTATGTCACGCTTACATTCACGCCCTCCCCCCACATCCGCTCTAACCGAAAAGGAAGGAGTTAGACAAC
CTGAAGTCTAGGTCCCTATTTATTTTTTTATAGTTATGTTAGTATTAAGAACGTTATTTATATTTCAAAT
TTTTCTTTTTTTTCTGTACAGACGCGTGTACGCATGTAACATTATACTGAAAACCTTGCTTGAGAAGGTT
TTGGGACGCTCGAAGGCTTTAATTTGCGGCCGGTACCCAGCTTTTGTTCCCTTTAGTGAGGGTTAATTCC
GAGCTTGGCGTAATCATGGTCATAGCTGTTTCCTGTGTGAAATTGTTATCCGCTCACAATTCCACACAAC
ATAGGAGCCGGAAGCATAAAGTGTAAAGCCTGGGGTGCCTAATGAGTGAGGTAACTCACATTAATTGCGT
TGCGCTCACTGCCCGCTTTCCAGTCGGGAAACCTGTCGTGCCAGCTGCATTAATGAATCGGCCAACGCGC
GGGGAGAGGCGGTTTGCGTATTGGGCGCTCTTCCGCTTCCTCGCTCACTGACTCGCTGCGCTCGGTCGTT
CGGCTGCGGCGAGCGGTATCAGCTCACTCAAAGGCGGTAATACGGTTATCCACAGAATCAGGGGATAACG
CAGGAAAGAACATGTGAGCAAAAGGCCAGCAAAAGGCCAGGAACCGTAAAAAGGCCGCGTTGCTGGCGTT
TTTCCATAGGCTCGGCCCCCCTGACGAGCATCACAAAAATCGACGCTCAAGTCAGAGGTGGCGAAACCCG
ACAGGACTATAAAGATACCAGGCGTTCCCCCCTGGAAGCTCCCTCGTGCGCTCTCCTGTTCCGACCCTGC
CGCTTACCGGATACCTGTCCGCCTTTCTCCCTTCGGGAAGCGTGGCGCTTTCTCAATGCTCACGCTGTAG
GTATCTCAGTTCGGTGTAGGTCGTTCGCTCCAAGCTGGGCTGTGTGCACGAACCCCCCGTTCAGCCCGAC
CGCTGCGCCTTATCCGGTAACTATCGTCTTGAGTCCAACCCGGTAAGACACGACTTATCGCCACTGGCAG
CAGCCACTGGTAACAGGATTAGCAGAGCGAGGTATGTAGGCGGTGCTACAGAGTTCTTGAAGTGGTGGCC
TAACTACGGCTACACTAGAAGGACAGTATTTGGTATCTGCGCTCTGCTGAAGCCAGTTACCTTCGGAAAA
AGAGTTGGTAGCTCTTGATCCGGCAAACAAACCACCGCTGGTAGCGGTGGTTTTTTTGTTTGCAAGCAGC
AGATTACGCGCAGAAAAAAAGGATCTCAAGAAGATCCTTTGATCTTTTCTACGGGGTCTGACGCTCAGTG
GAACGAAAACTCACGTTAAGGGATTTTGGTCATGAGATTATCAAAAAGGATCTTCACCTAGATCCTTTTA
AATTAAAAATGAAGTTTTAAATCAATCTAAAGTATATATGAGTAAACTTGGTCTGACAGTTACCAATGCT
TAATCAGTGAGGCACCTATCTCAGCGATCTGTCTATTTCGTTCATCCATAGTTGCCTGACTGCCCGTCGT
GTAGATAACTACGATACGGGAGGGCTTACCATCTGGCCCCAGTGCTGCAATGATACCGCGAGACCCACGC
TCACCGGCTCCAGATTTATCAGCAATAAACCAGCCAGCCGGAAGGGCCGAGCGCAGAAGTGGTCCTGCAA
CTTTATCCGCCTCCATCCAGTCTATTAATTGTTGCCGGGAAGCTAGAGTAAGTAGTTCGCCAGTTAATAG
TTTGCGCAACGTTGTTGCCATTGCTACAGGCATCGTGGTGTCACGCTCGTCGTTTGGTATGGCTTCATTC
AGCTCCGGTTCCCAACGATCAAGGCGAGTTACATGATCCCCCATGTTGTGAAAAAAAGCGGTTAGCTCCT
TCGGTCCTCCGATCGTTGTCAGAAGTAAGTTGGCCGCAGTGTTATCACTCATGGTTATGGCAGCACTGCA
TAATTCTCTTACTGTCATGCCATCCGTAAGATGCTTTTCTGTGACTGGTGAGTACTCAACCAAGTCATTC
TGAGAATAGTGTATGCGGCGACCGAGTTGCTCTTGCCCGGCGTCAATACGGGATAATACCGCGCCACATA
GCAGAACTTTAAAAGTGCTCATCATTGGAAAACGTTCTTCGGGGCGAAAACTCTCAAGGATCTTACCGCT
GTTGAGATCCAGTTCGATGTAACCCACTCGTGCACCCAACTGATCTTCAGCATCTTTTACTTTCACCAGC
GTTTCTGGGTGAGCAAAAACAGGAAGGCAAAATGCCGCAAAAAAGGGAATAAGGGCGACACGGAAATGTT
GAATACTCATACTCTTCCTTTTTCAATATTATTGAAGCATTTATCAGGGTTATTGTCTCATGAGCGGATA
CATATTTGAATGTATTTAGAAAAATAAACAAATAGGGGTTCCGCGCACATTTCCCCGAAAAGTGCCACCT
GACGTCTAAGAAACCATTATTATCATGACATTAACCTATAAAAATAGGCGTATCACGAGGCCCTTTCGTC
Features (pLannotate 1.2.2; 30 found; start..end, strand, type, name):
    137..187     +  misc_feature   bom (fragment): basis of mobility region from pBR322
    200..301     +  CDS            NFS1 (fragment): NFS1_YEAST - Also known as SPL1 From Saccharomyces cerevisiae (strain ATCC 204508 / S288c) (Baker's yeast).
    663..1757    -  CDS            LEU2: 3-isopropylmalate dehydrogenase, required for leucine biosynthesis; S. cerevisiae LEU2; yeast auxotrophic marker
   1770..2174    -  promoter       LEU2 promoter: S. cerevisiae LEU2
   2314..2391    -  CDS            YO192_YEAST (fragment): Experimental evidence at protein level: Swiss-Prot protein existence level 1. From Saccharomyces cerevisiae (strain ATCC 204508 / S288c) (Baker's yeast).
   2421..2473    +  misc_feature   bom (fragment): basis of mobility region from pBR322
   2474..2929    -  rep_origin     f1 ori (sequence partly withheld): f1 bacteriophage origin of replication; arrow indicates direction of (+) strand synthesis
   2937..3094    -  CDS            lacZα (fragment): LacZα fragment of β-galactosidase; lacZ fragment
   3097..3115    +  promoter       T7 promoter: promoter for bacteriophage T7 RNA polymerase
   3140..3784    +  promoter       GAP promoter: S. cerevisiae TDH3; promoter for glyceraldehyde-3-phosphate dehydrogenase
   3790..3810    +  misc_feature   MCS (fragment): pBluescript multiple cloning site
   3814..3938    +  protein_bind   attR1: mutant version of attR; recombination site for the Gateway® LR reaction LR Clonase™
   3963..3993    +  promoter       lac UV5 promoter: E. coli lac promoter with an "up" mutation
   4017..4046    +  promoter       cat promoter (fragment): promoter of the E. coli cat gene encoding chloramphenicol acetyltransferase
   4047..4706    +  CDS            CmR: chloramphenicol acetyltransferase; cat; confers resistance to chloramphenicol
   4888..5046    +  CDS            ccdA (fragment): CCDA_ECO57 - Also known as H, letA. Experimental evidence at protein level: Swiss-Prot protein existence level 1. Antitoxin component of a type II toxin-antitoxin (TA) system which inhibits the post-segregational killing (PSK) of plasmid-free cells, also referred to as a plasmid addiction system. Binds to and blocks the activity of CcdB; will also remove bound CcdB protein from the CcdB-GyrA complex by forming a CcdA-CcdB complex, a process termed rejuvenation. Functions as a transcriptional corepressor for the ccdAB operon, repression also requires CcdB (By similarity). From Escherichia coli
   5051..5353    +  CDS            ccdB: CCDB_ECOLI - Also known as G, letB, letD. Experimental evidence at protein level: Swiss-Prot protein existence level 1. Toxic component of a type II toxin-antitoxin (TA) system, functioning in plasmid maintainence. Responsible for the post- segregational killing (PSK) of plasmid-free cells, also referred to as a plasmid addiction system. Half-life of over 2 hours. Cell killing by CcdB is accompanied by filamentation, defects in chromosome and plasmid segregation, defects in cell division, formation of anucleate cells, decreased DNA synthesis and plasmid loss. Interferes with the activity of DN
   5397..5521    -  protein_bind   attR2: mutant version of attR; recombination site for the Gateway® LR reaction LR Clonase™
   5525..5552    +  misc_feature   MCS (fragment): pBluescript multiple cloning site
   5553..6272    +  CDS            EYFP: enhanced YFP mammalian codon-optimized
   6279..6526    +  terminator     CYC1 terminator: S. cerevisiae CYC1; transcription terminator for CYC1
   6549..6567    -  promoter       T3 promoter: promoter for bacteriophage T3 RNA polymerase
   6612..6628    -  protein_bind   lac operator: The lac repressor binds to the lac operator to inhibit transcription in E. coli. This inhibition can be relieved by adding lactose or isopropyl-β-D-thiogalactopyranoside (IPTG). lac repressor encoded by lacI
   6636..6666    -  promoter       lac promoter: promoter for the E. coli lac operon
   6681..6702    -  protein_bind   CAP binding site: CAP binding activates transcription in the presence of cAMP. E. coli catabolite activator protein
   6715..6807    -  CDS            lacI (fragment): lac repressor; lacI; The lac repressor binds to the lac operator to inhibit transcription in E. coli. This inhibition can be relieved by adding lactose or isopropyl-β-D-thiogalactopyranoside (IPTG).
   6990..7578    -  rep_origin     ori: high-copy-number ColE1/pMB1/pBR322/pUC origin of replication
   7749..8609    -  CDS            AmpR: β-lactamase; bla; confers resistance to ampicillin, carbenicillin, and related antibiotics
   8610..8714    -  promoter       AmpR promoter: bla
   8809..35      +  CDS            rop (fragment) (across the origin): Rop protein, which maintains plasmids at low copy number; rop
