[The description below was written by a language model from this plasmid's Addgene catalogue record and pLannotate feature annotations shown in this document.]
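Description:
pAG305GPD-ccdB-EYFP is an empty Gateway destination vector for protein expression in Saccharomyces cerevisiae, built on the pRS305 backbone. It is an integrating plasmid: the feature table shows no yeast replication origin or centromere, so stable maintenance in yeast depends on insertion into the genome, with transformants selected through the LEU2 auxotrophic marker, which is present with its own promoter. In E. coli the roughly 8.8 kb plasmid replicates from a high-copy ColE1/pUC-type origin and carries AmpR. An f1 origin and remnants of the pBluescript-derived lacZα/MCS region, including flanking T7 and T3 promoters, are also annotated.

The expression unit consists of the strong constitutive GPD (TDH3/GAP) promoter, followed by a Gateway cassette bounded by attR1 and attR2, then an EYFP coding sequence and the CYC1 terminator. The cassette holds a chloramphenicol resistance gene and the ccdB toxin gene. Because CcdB is lethal to ordinary E. coli, the unrecombined vector must be propagated in a ccdB-tolerant strain under combined chloramphenicol and ampicillin selection. In an LR Clonase reaction with an entry clone, the CmR-ccdB segment is exchanged for the gene of interest, and ccdB then counterselects against unrecombined vector in standard strains. An open reading frame lacking a stop codon and inserted in frame is expressed as a C-terminal EYFP fusion.

The vector belongs to a suite of yeast Gateway plasmids designed for high-throughput genetic analysis, and suits constitutive expression of fluorescently tagged proteins from an integrated copy, for example for localisation studies. The depositor notes that the full sequence is a reference and may not match the physical plasmid exactly.
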