Addgene plasmid #14210: pAG305GPD-ccdB-EYFP
Purpose: (Empty Backbone)
Depositing lab: Susan Lindquist. Depositing organization: Whitehead Institute for Biomedical Research. Publication: A suite of Gateway cloning vectors for high-throughput genetic analysis in Saccharomyces cerevisiae. Alberti S, Gitler AD, Lindquist S. Yeast. 2007 Oct . 24(10):913-9. 10.1002/yea.1502 PubMed 17583893.
Backbone
  Vector backbone: pRS305
  Vector type: Yeast Expression ; Gateway Destination
  Selectable markers: LEU2
Growth in bacteria
  Bacterial resistance: Chloramphenicol and Ampicillin, 25 & 100 μg/mL
  Growth temperature: 37°C
  Growth strain: ccdB Survival
  Growth instructions: DB3.1, ccdB Survival
  Copy number: Unknown
Gene/Insert
  Gene/Insert name: None
  Tag / fusion protein: EYFP (C terminal on backbone)
  Cloning method: Gateway Cloning
  Sequencing primers: 5′ GPDPro_F
Terms and licenses: Academic/Nonprofit Terms; Industry Terms: Not Available to Industry
Depositor comments: Type of plasmid: integrating. This plasmid contains the Gateway technology from Invitrogen; Invitrogen requires purchasing of Gateway Clonase for carrying out the Gateway recombinational cloning reaction http://www.invitrogen.com Please note that the full plasmid sequence is provided as a reference only, and may not match the exact sequence of the plasmid.
How to cite: pAG305GPD-ccdB-EYFP was a gift from Susan Lindquist (Addgene plasmid # 14210 ; http://n2t.net/addgene:14210 ; RRID:Addgene_14210)
