>Addgene plasmid #14210 | pAG305GPD-ccdB-EYFP | addgene partial sequence | sequence record 20595 | 14210 with pRS_marker
GAGGGAACTTTCACCATTATGGGAAATGGTTCAAGAAGGTATTGACTTAAACTCCATCAAATGGTCAGGT
CATTGAGTGTTTTTTATTTGTTGTATTTTTTTTTTTTTAGAGAAAATCCTCCAATATATAAATTAGGAAT
CATAGTTTCATGATTTTCTGTTACACCTAACTTTTTGTGTGGTGCCCTCCTCCTTGTCAATATTAATGTT
AAAGTGCAATTCTTTTTCCTTATCACGTTGAGCCATTAGTATCAATTTGCTTACCTGTATTCCTTTACAT
CCTCCTTTTTCTCCTTCTTGATAAATGTATGTAGATTGCGTATATAGTTTCGTCTACCCTATGAACATAT
TCCATTTTGTAATTTCGTGTCGTTTCTATTATGAATTTCATTTATAAAGTTTATGTACAAATATCATAAA
AAAAGAGAATCTTTTTAAGCAAGGATTTTCTTAACTTCTTCGGCGACAGCATCACCGACTTCGGTGGTAC
TGTTGGAACCACCTAAATCACCAGTTCTGATACCTGCATCCAAAACCTTTTTAACTGCATCTTCAATGGC
CTTACCTTCTTCAGGCAAGTTCAATGACAATTTCAACATCATTGCAGCAGACAAGATAGTGGCGATAGGG
TTGACCTTATTCTTTGGCAAATCTGGAGCAAAACCGTGGCATGGTTCGTACAAACCAAATGCGGTGTTCT
TGTC
