>Addgene plasmid #14210 | pAG305GPD-ccdB-EYFP | addgene partial sequence | sequence record 20596 | 14210 with GW5
CGGAAGCATAAAGTGTAAAGCCTAGGGGTGCCTAATGCGGCCGCCATAGTGACTGGATATGTTGTGTTTT
ACAGTATTATGTAGTCTGTTTTTTATGCAAAATCTAATTTAATATATTGATATTTATATCATTTTACGTT
TCTCGTTCAGCTTTTTTGTACAAACTTGTGATGGGGGATCCACTAGTTCTAGAATCCGTCGAAACTAAGT
TCTGGTGTTTTAAAACTAAAAAAAAGACTAACTATAAAAGTAGAATTTAAGAAGTTTAAGAAATAGATTT
ACAGAATTACAATCAATACCTACCGTCTTTATATACTTATTAGTCAAGTAGGGGAATAATTTCAGGGAAC
TGGTTTCAACCTTTTTTTTCAGCTTTTTCCAAATCAGAGAGAGCAGAAGGTAATAGAAGGTGTAAGAAAA
TGAGATAGATACATGCGTGGGTCAATTGCCTTGTGTCATCATTTACTCCAGGCAGGTTGCATCACTCCAT
TGAGGTTGTGCCCGTTTTTTGCCTGTTTGTGCCCCTGTTCTCTGTAGTTGCGCTAAGAGAATGGACCTAT
GAACTGATGGTTGGTGAAGAAAACAATATT
