>Addgene plasmid #14210 | pAG305GPD-ccdB-EYFP | addgene partial sequence | sequence record 20597 | 14210 with GW3
GTGGCTGATACTCAGCCACCGCGAAAATGACATCAAAAACGCCATTAACCTGATGTTCTGGGGAATATAA
ATGTCAGGCTCCCTTATACACAGCCAGTCTGCAGGTCGACCATAGTGACTGGATATGTTGTGTTTTACAG
TATTATGTAGTCTGTTTTTTATGCAAAATCTAATTTAATATATTGATATTTATATCATTTTACGTTTCTC
GTTCAGCTTTCTTGTACAAAGTGGTGATGGGCTGCAGGAATTCGATATCAAGCTTAATGGTGAGCAAGGG
CGAGGAGCTGTTCACCGGGGTGGTGCCCATCCTGGTCGAGCTGGACGGCGACGTAAACGGCCACAAGTTC
AGCGTGTCCGGCGAGGGCGAGGGCGATGCCACCTACGGCAAGCTGACCCTGAAGTTCATCTGCACCACCG
GCAAGCTGCCCGTGCCCTGGCCCACCCTCGTGACCACCTTCGGCTACGGCCTGCAGTGCTTCGCCCGCTA
CCCCGACCACATGAAGCAGCACGACTTCTTCAAGTCCGCCATGCCCGAAGGCTACGTCCAGGAGCGCACC
ATCTTCTTCAAGGACGACGGCAACTACAAGACCCGCGCCGAGGTGAAGTTCGAGGGCGACACCCTGGTGA
ACCGCATCGAGCTGAAGGGCATCGACTTCAAGGAGGACGGCAACATCCTGGGGCACAAGCTGG
